>Addgene plasmid #224441 | kiCAP-AAV-MyoAAV2E | addgene full sequence | sequence record 446663 | Addgene NGS Result
TCGACACGCGTGGAGGGGTGGAGTCGTGACGTGAATTACGTCATAGGGTTAGGGAGGTCCTGTATTAGAG
GTCACGTGAGTGTTTTGCGACATTTTGCGACACCATGTGGTCACGCTGGGTATTTAAGCCCGAGTGAGCA
CGCAGGGTCTCCATTTTGAAGCGGGAGGTTTGAACGCGCAGCCGCCATGCCGGGGTTTTACGAGATTGTG
ATTAAGGTCCCCAGCGACCTTGACGAGCATCTGCCCGGCATTTCTGACAGCTTTGTGAACTGGGTGGCCG
AGAAGGAATGGGAGTTGCCGCCAGATTCTGACATGGATCTGAATCTGATTGAGCAGGCACCCCTGACCGT
GGCCGAGAAGCTGCAGCGCGACTTTCTGACGGAATGGCGCCGTGTGAGTAAGGCCCCGGAGGCTCTTTTC
TTTGTGCAATTTGAGAAGGGAGAGAGCTACTTCCACATGCACGTGCTCGTGGAAACCACCGGGGTGAAAT
CCATGGTTTTGGGACGTTTCCTGAGTCAGATTCGCGAAAAACTGATTCAGAGAATTTACCGCGGGATCGA
GCCGACTTTGCCAAACTGGTTCGCGGTCACAAAGACCAGAAATGGCGCCGGAGGCGGGAACAAGGTGGTG
GATGAGTGCTACATCCCCAATTACTTGCTCCCCAAAACCCAGCCTGAGCTCCAGTGGGCGTGGACTAATA
TGGAACAGTATTTAAGCGCCTGTTTGAATCTCACGGAGCGTAAACGGTTGGTGGCGCAGCATCTGACGCA
CGTGTCGCAGACGCAGGAGCAGAACAAAGAGAATCAGAATCCCAATTCTGATGCGCCGGTGATCAGATCA
AAAACTTCAGCCAGGTACATGGAGCTGGTCGGGTGGCTCGTGGACAAGGGGATTACCTCGGAGAAGCAGT
GGATCCAGGAGGACCAGGCCTCATACATCTCCTTCAATGCGGCCTCCAACTCGCGGTCCCAAATCAAGGC
TGCCTTGGACAATGCGGGAAAGATTATGAGCCTGACTAAAACCGCCCCCGACTACCTGGTGGGCCAGCAG
CCCGTGGAGGACATTTCCAGCAATCGGATTTATAAAATTTTGGAACTAAACGGGTACGATCCCCAATATG
CGGCTTCCGTCTTTCTGGGATGGGCCACGAAAAAGTTCGGCAAGAGGAACACCATCTGGCTGTTTGGGCC
TGCAACTACCGGGAAGACCAACATCGCGGAGGCCATAGCCCACACTGTGCCCTTCTACGGGTGCGTAAAC
TGGACCAATGAGAACTTTCCCTTCAACGACTGTGTCGACAAGATGGTGATCTGGTGGGAGGAGGGGAAGA
TGACCGCCAAGGTCGTGGAGTCGGCCAAAGCCATTCTCGGAGGAAGCAAGGTGCGCGTGGACCAGAAATG
CAAGTCCTCGGCCCAGATAGACCCGACTCCCGTGATCGTCACCTCCAACACCAACATGTGCGCCGTGATT
GACGGGAACTCAACGACCTTCGAACACCAGCAGCCGTTGCAAGACCGGATGTTCAAATTTGAACTCACCC
GCCGTCTGGATCATGACTTTGGGAAGGTCACCAAGCAGGAAGTCAAAGACTTTTTCCGGTGGGCAAAGGA
TCACGTGGTTGAGGTGGAGCATGAATTCTACGTCAAAAAGGGTGGAGCCAAGAAAAGACCCGCCCCCAGT
GACGCAGATATAAGTGAGCCCAAACGGGTGCGCGAGTCAGTTGCGCAGCCATCGACGTCAGACGCGGAAG
CTTCGATCAACTACGCGGACAGGTACCAAAACAAATGTTCTCGTCACGTGGGCATGAATCTGATGCTGTT
TCCCTGCAGACAATGCGAGAGACTGAATCAGAATTCAAATATCTGCTTCACTCACGGTGTCAAAGACTGT
TTAGAGTGCTTTCCCGTGTCAGAATCTCAACCCGTTTCTGTCGTCAAAAAGGCGTATCAGAAACTGTGCT
ACATTCATCACATCATGGGAAAGGTGCCAGACGCTTGCACTGCTTGCGACCTGGTCAATGTGGACTTGGA
TGACTGTGTTTCTGAACAATAAATGACTTAAACCAGGTATTGCTGCCGATGGTTATCTTCCAGATTGGCT
CGAGGACAACCTTAGTGAACTAGTGCCACCATGAGTCGGCTGGATAAATCTAAAGTCATAAACGGCGCTC
TGGAATTACTCAATGAAGTCGGTATCGAAGGCCTGACGACAAGGAAACTCGCTCAAAAGCTGGGAGTTGA
GCAGCCTACCCTGTACTGGCACGTGAAGAACAAGCGGGCCCTGCTCGATGCCCTGGCCATCGAGATGCTG
GACAGGCATCATACCCACTTCTGCCCCCTGGAAGGCGAGTCATGGCAAGACTTTCTGCGGAACAACGCCA
AGTCATTCCGCTGTGCTCTCCTCTCACATCGCGACGGGGCTAAAGTGCATCTCGGCACCCGCCCAACAGA
GAAACAGTACGAAACCCTGGAAAATCAGCTCGCGTTCCTGTGTCAGCAAGGCTTCTCCCTGGAGAACGCA
CTGTACGCTCTGTCCGCCGTGGGCCACTTTACACTGGGCTGCGTATTGGAGGAACAGGAGCATCAAGTAG
CAAAAGAGGAAAGAGAGACACCTACCACCGATTCTATGCCCCCACTTCTGAGACAAGCAATTGAGCTGTT
CGACCGGCAGGGAGCCGAACCTGCCTTCCTTTTCGGCCTGGAACTAATCATATGTGGCCTGGAGAAACAG
CTAAAGTGCGAAAGCGGCGGGCCGGCCGACGCCCTTGACGATTTTGACTTAGACATGCTCCCAGCCGATG
CCCTTGACGACTTTGACCTTGATATGCTGCCTGCTGACGCTCTTGACGATTTTGACCTTGACATGCTCCC
CGGGTAAATGCATGAATTCGATCTAGAGGGCCCTATTCTATAGTGTCACCTAAATGCTAGAGCTCGCTGA
TCAGCCTCGACTGTGCCTTCTAGTTGCCAGCCATCTGTTGTTTGCCCCTCCCCCGTGCCTTCCTTGACCC
TGGAAGGTGCCACTCCCACTGTCCTTTCCTAATAAAATGAGGAAATTGCATCGCATTGTCTGAGTAGGTG
TCATTCTATTCTGGGGGGTGGGGTGGGGCAGGACAGCAAGGGGGAGGATTGGGAAGACAATAGCAGGCAT
GCTGGGGATGCGGTGGGCTCTATGGCTTCTGAGGCGGAAAGAACCAGCTGGGGCTCGAATCAAGCTATCA
AGTGCCACCTGACGTCTCCCTATCAGTGATAGAGAAGTCGACACGTCTCGAGCTCCCTATCAGTGATAGA
GAAGGTACGTCTAGAACGTCTCCCTATCAGTGATAGAGAAGTCGACACGTCTCGAGCTCCCTATCAGTGA
TAGAGAAGGTACGTCTAGAACGTCTCCCTATCAGTGATAGAGAAGTCGACACGTCTCGAGCTCCCTATCA
GTGATAGAGAAGGTACGTCTAGAACGTCTCCCTATCAGTGATAGAGAAGTCGACACGTCTCGAGCTCCCT
ATCAGTGATAGAGAAGGTACCCCCTATATAAGCAGAGAGATCTGTTCAAATTTGAACTGACTAAGCGGCT
CCCGCCAGATTTTGGCAAGATTACTAAGCAGGAAGTCAAGGACTTTTTTGCTTGGGCAAAGGTCAATCAG
GTGCCGGTGACTCACGAGTTTAAAGTTCCCAGGGAATTGGCGGGAACTAAAGGGGCGGAGAAATCTCTAA
AACGCCCACTGGGTGACGTCACCAATACTAGCTATAAAAGTCTGGAGAAGCGGGCCAGGCTCTCATTTGT
TCCCGAGACGCCTCGCAGTTCAGACGTGACTGTTGATCCCGCTCCTCTGCGACCGCTAGCTTCGATCAAC
TACGCGGACAGGTACCAAAACAAATGTTCTCGTCACGTGGGCATGAATCTGATGCTGTTTCCCTGCAGAC
AATGCGAGAGACTGAATCAGAATTCAAATATCTGCTTCACTCACGGTGTCAAAGACTGTTTAGAGTGCTT
TCCCGTGTCAGAATCTCAACCCGTTTCTGTCGTCAAAAAGGCGTATCAGAAACTGTGCTACATTCATCAC
ATCATGGGAAAGGTGCCAGACGCTTGCACTGCTTGCGACCTGGTCAATGTGGACTTGGATGACTGTGTTT
CTGAACAATAAATGACTTAAACCAGGTATGGCTGCCGATGGTTATCTTCCAGATTGGCTCGAGGACAACC
TTAGTGAAGGAATTCGCGAGTGGTGGGCTTTGAAACCTGGAGCCCCTCAACCCAAGGCAAATCAACAACA
TCAAGACAACGCTCGAGGTCTTGTGCTTCCGGGTTACAAATACCTTGGACCCGGCAACGGACTCGACAAG
GGGGAGCCGGTCAACGCAGCAGACGCGGCGGCCCTCGAGCACGACAAGGCCTACGACCAGCAGCTCAAGG
CCGGAGACAACCCGTACCTCAAGTACAACCACGCCGACGCCGAGTTCCAGGAGCGGCTCAAAGAAGATAC
GTCTTTTGGGGGCAACCTCGGGCGAGCAGTCTTCCAGGCCAAAAAGAGGCTTCTTGAACCTCTTGGTCTG
GTTGAGGAAGCGGCTAAGACGGCTCCTGGAAAGAAGAGGCCTGTAGAGCAGTCTCCTCAGGAACCGGACT
CCTCCGCGGGTATTGGCAAATCGGGTGCACAGCCCGCTAAAAAGAGACTCAATTTCGGTCAGACTGGCGA
CACAGAGTCAGTCCCAGACCCTCAACCAATCGGAGAACCTCCCGCAGCCCCCTCAGGTGTGGGATCTCTT
ACAATGGCTTCAGGTGGTGGCGCACCAGTGGCAGACAATAACGAAGGTGCCGATGGAGTGGGTAGTTCCT
CGGGAAATTGGCATTGCGATTCCCAATGGCTGGGGGACAGAGTCATCACCACCAGCACCCGAACCTGGGC
CCTGCCCACCTACAACAATCACCTCTACAAGCAAATCTCCAACAGCACATCTGGAGGATCTTCAAATGAC
AACGCCTACTTCGGCTACAGCACCCCCTGGGGGTATTTTGACTTCAACAGATTCCACTGCCACTTCTCAC
CACGTGACTGGCAGCGACTCATCAACAACAACTGGGGATTCCGGCCTAAGCGACTCAACTTCAAGCTCTT
CAACATTCAGGTCAAAGAGGTTACGGACAACAATGGAGTCAAGACCATCGCCAATAACCTTACCAGCACG
GTCCAGGTCTTCACGGACTCAGACTATCAGCTCCCGTACGTGCTCGGGTCGGCTCACGAGGGCTGCCTCC
CGCCGTTCCCAGCGGACGTTTTCATGATTCCTCAGTACGGGTATCTGACGCTTAATGATGGAAGCCAGGC
CGTGGGTCGTTCGTCCTTTTACTGCCTGGAATATTTCCCGTCGCAAATGCTAAGAACGGGTAACAACTTC
CAGTTCAGCTACGAGTTTGAGAACGTACCTTTCCATAGCAGCTACGCTCACAGCCAAAGCCTGGACCGAC
TAATGAATCCACTCATCGACCAATACTTGTACTATCTCTCAAAGACTATTAACGGTTCTGGACAGAATCA
ACAAACGCTAAAATTCAGTGTGGCCGGACCCAGCAACATGGCTGTCCAGGGAAGAAACTACATACCTGGA
CCCAGCTACCGACAACAACGTGTCTCAACCACTGTGACTCAAAACAACAACAGCGAATTTGCTTGGCCTG
GAGCTTCTTCTTGGGCTCTCAATGGACGTAATAGCTTGATGAATCCTGGACCTGCTATGGCCAGCCACAA
AGAAGGAGAGGACCGTTTCTTTCCTTTGTCTGGATCTTTAATTTTTGGCAAACAAGGAACTGGAAGAGAC
AACGTGGATGCGGACAAAGTCATGATAACCAACGAAGAAGAAATTAAAACTACTAACCCGGTAGCAACGG
AGTCCTATGGACAAGTGGCCACAAACCACCAGAACATCTCCAGAGGAGACCAAGGTTACCAAGCACAGGC
GCAGACCGGCTGGGTTCAAAACCAAGGAATACTTCCGGGTATGGTTTGGCAGGACAGAGATGTGTACCTG
CAAGGACCCATTTGGGCCAAAATTCCTCACACGGACGGCAACTTTCACCCTTCTCCGCTGATGGGAGGGT
TTGGAATGAAGCACCCGCCTCCTCAGATCCTCATCAAAAACACACCTGTACCTGCGGATCCTCCAACGGC
CTTCAACAAGGACAAGCTGAACTCTTTCATCACCCAGTATTCTACTGGCCAAGTCAGCGTGGAGATCGAG
TGGGAGCTGCAGAAGGAAAACAGCAAGCGCTGGAACCCGGAGATCCAGTACACTTCCAACTATTACAAGT
CTAATAATGTTGAATTTGCTGTTAATACTGAAGGTGTATATAGTGAACCCCGCCCCATTGGCACCAGATA
CCTGACTCGTAATCTGTAATTGCTTGTTAATCAATAAACCGTTTAATTCGTTTCAGTTGAACTTTGGTCT
CTGCGTATTTCTTTCTTATCTAGTTTCCATGGCTACGTAGATAAGTAGCATGGCGGGTTAATCATTAACT
ACAGATATCCATCACACTGGCGGCCGCTCGACTAGAGCGGCCGCCACCGCGGTGGAGCTCCAGCTTTTGT
TCCCTTTAGTGAGGGTTAATTGCGCGCTTGGCGTAATCATGGTCATAGCTGTTTCCTGTGTGAAATTGTT
ATCCGCTCACAATTCCACACAACATACGAGCCGGAAGCATAAAGTGTAAAGCCTGGGGTGCCTAATGAGT
GAGCTAACTCACATTAATTGCGTTGCGCTCACTGCCCGCTTTCCAGTCGGGAAACCTGTCGTGCCAGCTG
CATTAATGAATCGGCCAACGCGCGGGGAGAGGCGGTTTGCGTATTGGGCGCTCTTCCGCTTCCTCGCTCA
CTGACTCGCTGCGCTCGGTCGTTCGGCTGCGGCGAGCGGTATCAGCTCACTCAAAGGCGGTAATACGGTT
ATCCACAGAATCAGGGGATAACGCAGGAAAGAACATGTGAGCAAAAGGCCAGCAAAAGGCCAGGAACCGT
AAAAAGGCCGCGTTGCTGGCGTTTTTCCATAGGCTCCGCCCCCCTGACGAGCATCACAAAAATCGACGCT
CAAGTCAGAGGTGGCGAAACCCGACAGGACTATAAAGATACCAGGCGTTTCCCCCTGGAAGCTCCCTCGT
GCGCTCTCCTGTTCCGACCCTGCCGCTTACCGGATACCTGTCCGCCTTTCTCCCTTCGGGAAGCGTGGCG
CTTTCTCATAGCTCACGCTGTAGGTATCTCAGTTCGGTGTAGGTCGTTCGCTCCAAGCTGGGCTGTGTGC
ACGAACCCCCCGTTCAGCCCGACCGCTGCGCCTTATCCGGTAACTATCGTCTTGAGTCCAACCCGGTAAG
ACACGACTTATCGCCACTGGCAGCAGCCACTGGTAACAGGATTAGCAGAGCGAGGTATGTAGGCGGTGCT
ACAGAGTTCTTGAAGTGGTGGCCTAACTACGGCTACACTAGAAGAACAGTATTTGGTATCTGCGCTCTGC
TGAAGCCAGTTACCTTCGGAAAAAGAGTTGGTAGCTCTTGATCCGGCAAACAAACCACCGCTGGTAGCGG
TGGTTTTTTTGTTTGCAAGCAGCAGATTACGCGCAGAAAAAAAGGATCTCAAGAAGATCCTTTGATCTTT
TCTACGGGGTCTGACGCTCAGTGGAACGAAAACTCACGTTAAGGGATTTTGGTCATGAGATTATCAAAAA
GGATCTTCACCTAGATCCTTTTAAATTAAAAATGAAGTTTTAAATCAATCTAAAGTATATATGAGTAAAC
TTGGTCTGACAGTTAGAAAAACTCATCGAGCATCAAATGAAACTGCAATTTATTCATATCAGGATTATCA
ATACCATATTTTTGAAAAAGCCGTTTCTGTAATGAAGGAGAAAACTCACCGAGGCAGTTCCATAGGATGG
CAAGATCCTGGTATCGGTCTGCGATTCCGACTCGTCCAACATCAATACAACCTATTAATTTCCCCTCGTC
AAAAATAAGGTTATCAAGTGAGAAATCACCATGAGTGACGACTGAATCCGGTGAGAATGGCAAAAGTTTA
TGCATTTCTTTCCAGACTTGTTCAACAGGCCAGCCATTACGCTCGTCATCAAAATCACTCGCATCAACCA
AACCGTTATTCATTCGTGATTGCGCCTGAGCGAGACGAAATACGCGATCGCTGTTAAAAGGACAATTACA
AACAGGAATCGAATGCAACCGGCGCAGGAACACTGCCAGCGCATCAACAATATTTTCACCTGAATCAGGA
TATTCTTCTAATACCTGGAATGCTGTTTTTCCGGGGATCGCAGTGGTGAGTAACCATGCATCATCAGGAG
TACGGATAAAATGCTTGATGGTCGGAAGAGGCATAAATTCCGTCAGCCAGTTTAGTCTGACCATCTCATC
TGTAACATCATTGGCAACGCTACCTTTGCCATGTTTCAGAAACAACTCTGGCGCATCGGGCTTCCCATAC
AAGCGATAGATTGTCGCACCTGATTGCCCGACATTATCGCGAGCCCATTTATACCCATATAAATCAGCAT
CCATGTTGGAATTTAATCGCGGCCTCGACGTTTCCCGTTGAATATGGCTCATACTCTTCCTTTTTCAATA
TTATTGAAGCATTTATCAGGGTTATTGTCTCATGAGCGGATACATATTTGAATGTATTTAGAAAAATAAA
CAAATAGGGGTTCCGCGCACATTTCCCCGAAAAGTGCCACCTAAATTGTAAGCGTTAATATTTTGTTAAA
ATTCGCGTTAAATTTTTGTTAAATCAGCTCATTTTTTAACCAATAGGCCGAAATCGGCAAAATCCCTTAT
AAATCAAAAGAATAGACCGAGATAGGGT
[37 nt withheld, positions 8849-8885]
AAAGAACGTGGACTCCAACGTCAAAGG
[49 nt withheld, positions 8913-8961]
T
[91 nt withheld, positions 8963-9053]
G
[124 nt withheld, positions 9055-9178]
CCCATTCGCCATTCAGGCTGCGCAACTGTTGGGAAGGGCGATCGGTGCGGGCCTCTTCGCTATTACGCCA
GCTGGCGAAAGGGGGATGTGCTGCAAGGCGATTAAGTTGGGTAACGCCAGGGTTTTCCCAGTCACGACGT
TGTAAAACGACGGCCAGTGAGCGCGCGTAATACGACTCACTATAGGGCGAATTGGGTACCGGGCCCCCCC
TCGATCGAGG
Features (pLannotate 1.2.2; 29 found; start..end, strand, type, name):
    187..2049    +  CDS            Rep78: REP78_AAV2S - Experimental evidence at protein level: Swiss-Prot protein existence level 1. Plays an essential role in the initiation of viral DNA synthesis. Binds specifically to an inverted terminal repeat element (ITR) on the 3' and 5' ends of the viral DNA, where it cleaves a site specifically to generate a priming site for initiation of the synthesis of a complementary strand. Plays also a role as transcriptional regulator, DNA helicase and as key factors in site-specific integration of the viral genome. Regulates host PKA activity by interacting with host PRKX as a mechanism of interferi
   2152..2828    +  CDS            rtTA3 (fragment): reverse tetracycline transactivator 3 activates expression from Tet-responsive promoters in the presence of doxycycline
   2758..2868    +  CDS            VP48: 3 tandem repeats of the minimal activation domain of herpes simplex virus VP16 (Cheng et al., 2013)
   2907..2925    -  promoter       SP6 promoter: promoter for bacteriophage SP6 RNA polymerase
   2951..3175    +  polyA_signal   bGH poly(A) signal: bovine growth hormone polyadenylation signal
   3179..3200    +  promoter       SV40 promoter (fragment): SV40 enhancer and early promoter
   3236..3256    +  promoter       tight TRE promoter (fragment): Tet-responsive promoter PTight, consisting of seven tet operator sequences followed by the minimal CMV promoter
   3273..3293    +  promoter       tight TRE promoter (fragment): Tet-responsive promoter PTight, consisting of seven tet operator sequences followed by the minimal CMV promoter
   3310..3330    +  promoter       tight TRE promoter (fragment): Tet-responsive promoter PTight, consisting of seven tet operator sequences followed by the minimal CMV promoter
   3347..3367    +  promoter       tight TRE promoter (fragment): Tet-responsive promoter PTight, consisting of seven tet operator sequences followed by the minimal CMV promoter
   3384..3404    +  promoter       tight TRE promoter (fragment): Tet-responsive promoter PTight, consisting of seven tet operator sequences followed by the minimal CMV promoter
   3421..3441    +  promoter       tight TRE promoter (fragment): Tet-responsive promoter PTight, consisting of seven tet operator sequences followed by the minimal CMV promoter
   3458..3478    +  promoter       tight TRE promoter (fragment): Tet-responsive promoter PTight, consisting of seven tet operator sequences followed by the minimal CMV promoter
   3495..3515    +  promoter       tight TRE promoter (fragment): Tet-responsive promoter PTight, consisting of seven tet operator sequences followed by the minimal CMV promoter
   3521..4138    +  CDS            Rep52 (fragment): REP52_AAV2S - Experimental evidence at protein level: Swiss-Prot protein existence level 1. Plays a critical role during packaging of viral DNA into empty capsids, where they are thought to be part of the packaging motor complex. The single stranded genomic DNA is packaged in a 3' to 5' direction and requires the association between viral DNA and Rep40. Regulates host PKA activity by interacting with host PRKX as a mechanism to interfere with helper virus propagation and to promote its own replication. From Adeno-associated virus 2 (isolate Srivastava/1982) (AAV-2).
   4158..6386    +  CDS            VP1: CAPSD_AAV2S - Experimental evidence at protein level: Swiss-Prot protein existence level 1. Capsid protein self-assembles to form an icosahedral capsid with a T=1 symmetry, about 22 nm in diameter, and consisting of 60 copies of three size variants of the capsid protein VP1, VP2 and VP3 which differ in their N-terminus. The capsid encapsulates the genomic ssDNA. Binds to host cell heparan sulfate and uses host ITGA5-ITGB1 as coreceptor on the cell surface to provide virion attachment to target cell. This attachment induces virion internalization predominantly through clathrin-dependent endocyt
   6542..6570    -  misc_feature   MCS (fragment): pBluescript multiple cloning site
   6583..6601    -  promoter       T3 promoter: promoter for bacteriophage T3 RNA polymerase
   6646..6662    -  protein_bind   lac operator: The lac repressor binds to the lac operator to inhibit transcription in E. coli. This inhibition can be relieved by adding lactose or isopropyl-β-D-thiogalactopyranoside (IPTG). lac repressor encoded by lacI
   6670..6700    -  promoter       lac promoter: promoter for the E. coli lac operon
   6715..6736    -  protein_bind   CAP binding site: CAP binding activates transcription in the presence of cAMP. E. coli catabolite activator protein
   6749..6841    -  CDS            lacI (fragment): lac repressor; lacI; The lac repressor binds to the lac operator to inhibit transcription in E. coli. This inhibition can be relieved by adding lactose or isopropyl-β-D-thiogalactopyranoside (IPTG).
   7024..7612    -  rep_origin     ori: high-copy-number ColE1/pMB1/pBR322/pUC origin of replication
   7783..8592    -  CDS            KanR: aminoglycoside phosphotransferase; aph(3')-Ia; confers resistance to kanamycin in bacteria or G418 (Geneticin®) in eukaryotes
   8593..8697    -  promoter       AmpR promoter: bla
   8750..9178    -  rep_origin     f1 ori (sequence partly withheld): f1 bacteriophage origin of replication; arrow indicates direction of (+) strand synthesis
   9183..9338    -  CDS            lacZα (fragment): LacZα fragment of β-galactosidase; lacZ fragment
   9346..9364    +  promoter       T7 promoter: promoter for bacteriophage T7 RNA polymerase
   9373..9392    -  misc_feature   MCS (fragment): pBluescript multiple cloning site
