[The description below was written by a language model from this plasmid's Addgene catalogue record and pLannotate feature annotations shown in this document.]
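Description:
kiCAP-AAV-MyoAAV2E is a Rep/Cap packaging (trans) plasmid for producing recombinant AAV with the MyoAAV 2E capsid, an engineered variant described as muscle-tropic in mice. It is catalogued on a pUC57-Kan backbone, and the 9.4 kb sequenced record shows a high-copy ColE1/pUC origin, a kanamycin resistance gene (aph(3')-Ia) driven by the bla promoter, and an f1 origin. It also carries leftover cloning-vector elements: lac promoter/operator, lacZα and lacI fragments, T3, T7 and SP6 promoters, and multiple cloning site remnants. No ITRs are annotated, which fits a helper construct that supplies viral proteins rather than a packaged genome.

The payload is a synthetic capsid gene of about 2.2 kb based on AAV9 VP1. It carries a seven-residue RGD-containing peptide inserted between positions 588 and 589, together with the flanking substitutions S586N, A587I and Q588S. The automated annotation labels this ORF by its nearest Swiss-Prot match, AAV2 VP1, but the catalogue identifies it as AAV9-derived. The catalogue gives p41 as the promoter for capsid expression. This promoter is not annotated separately and presumably lies within the partial Rep52 sequence directly upstream of VP1.

The plasmid also contains a full-length AAV2 Rep78 reading frame, followed by an rtTA3-like transactivator fragment with VP16-derived activation repeats and a bGH polyadenylation signal. After that comes an array of tet operator repeats just ahead of the Rep fragment and cap gene. This layout suggests a built-in tetracycline-transactivator loop that boosts capsid expression, although the record does not explain its function. The plasmid would typically be co-transfected with an ITR-flanked transgene plasmid and adenoviral helper functions to make muscle-directed vectors.
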