Addgene plasmid #224441: kiCAP-AAV-MyoAAV2E
Purpose: Rep/Cap plasmid for the production of MyoAAV 2E, a muscle-tropic AAV capsid in mice.
Depositing lab: Pardis Sabeti. Depositing organization: Broad Institute. Publication: Directed evolution of a family of AAV capsid variants enabling potent muscle-directed gene delivery across species. Tabebordbar M, Lagerborg KA, Stanton A, King EM, Ye S, Tellez L, Krunnfusz A, Tavakoli S, Widrick JJ, Messemer KA, Troiano EC, Moghadaszadeh B, Peacker BL, Leacock KA, Horwitz N, Beggs AH, Wagers AJ, Sabeti PC. Cell. 2021 Sep 16;184(19):4919-4938.e22. doi: 10.1016/j.cell.2021.08.028. Epub 2021 Sep 9. PubMed 34506722.
Backbone
  Vector backbone: pUC57-Kan
  Vector type: AAV
Growth in bacteria
  Bacterial resistance: Kanamycin, 50 μg/mL
  Growth temperature: 30°C
  Growth strain: NEB Stable
  Copy number: High Copy
Gene/Insert
  Gene/Insert name: AAV9 VP1 modified with 7mer insertion between amino acids 588 and 589 (alt name: MyoAAV 2E)
  Species: Synthetic
  Insert size (bp): 2232
  Mutation: RGDQGYQ insert between amino acids 588 and 589 of AAV9 VP1, S586N, A587I, Q588S
  Promoter: p41
  Cloning method: Gibson Cloning
Terms and licenses: Academic/Nonprofit Terms; Industry Terms: Not Available to Industry
Depositor comments: Insert was cloned via BsiWI (5') and AgeI (3', preserved in cloning) sites
How to cite: kiCAP-AAV-MyoAAV2E was a gift from Pardis Sabeti (Addgene plasmid # 224441 ; http://n2t.net/addgene:224441 ; RRID:Addgene_224441)
