>Addgene plasmid #224441 | kiCAP-AAV-MyoAAV2E | depositor partial sequence | sequence record 439827 | MyoAAV 2E cap
ATGGCTGCCGATGGTTATCTTCCAGATTGGCTCGAGGACAACCTTAGTGAAGGAATTCGCGAGTGGTGGG
CTTTGAAACCTGGAGCCCCTCAACCCAAGGCAAATCAACAACATCAAGACAACGCTCGAGGTCTTGTGCT
TCCGGGTTACAAATACCTTGGACCCGGCAACGGACTCGACAAGGGGGAGCCGGTCAACGCAGCAGACGCG
GCGGCCCTCGAGCACGACAAGGCCTACGACCAGCAGCTCAAGGCCGGAGACAACCCGTACCTCAAGTACA
ACCACGCCGACGCCGAGTTCCAGGAGCGGCTCAAAGAAGATACGTCTTTTGGGGGCAACCTCGGGCGAGC
AGTCTTCCAGGCCAAAAAGAGGCTTCTTGAACCTCTTGGTCTGGTTGAGGAAGCGGCTAAGACGGCTCCT
GGAAAGAAGAGGCCTGTAGAGCAGTCTCCTCAGGAACCGGACTCCTCCGCGGGTATTGGCAAATCGGGTG
CACAGCCCGCTAAAAAGAGACTCAATTTCGGTCAGACTGGCGACACAGAGTCAGTCCCAGACCCTCAACC
AATCGGAGAACCTCCCGCAGCCCCCTCAGGTGTGGGATCTCTTACAATGGCTTCAGGTGGTGGCGCACCA
GTGGCAGACAATAACGAAGGTGCCGATGGAGTGGGTAGTTCCTCGGGAAATTGGCATTGCGATTCCCAAT
GGCTGGGGGACAGAGTCATCACCACCAGCACCCGAACCTGGGCCCTGCCCACCTACAACAATCACCTCTA
CAAGCAAATCTCCAACAGCACATCTGGAGGATCTTCAAATGACAACGCCTACTTCGGCTACAGCACCCCC
TGGGGGTATTTTGACTTCAACAGATTCCACTGCCACTTCTCACCACGTGACTGGCAGCGACTCATCAACA
ACAACTGGGGATTCCGGCCTAAGCGACTCAACTTCAAGCTCTTCAACATTCAGGTCAAAGAGGTTACGGA
CAACAATGGAGTCAAGACCATCGCCAATAACCTTACCAGCACGGTCCAGGTCTTCACGGACTCAGACTAT
CAGCTCCCGTACGTGCTCGGGTCGGCTCACGAGGGCTGCCTCCCGCCGTTCCCAGCGGACGTTTTCATGA
TTCCTCAGTACGGGTATCTGACGCTTAATGATGGAAGCCAGGCCGTGGGTCGTTCGTCCTTTTACTGCCT
GGAATATTTCCCGTCGCAAATGCTAAGAACGGGTAACAACTTCCAGTTCAGCTACGAGTTTGAGAACGTA
CCTTTCCATAGCAGCTACGCTCACAGCCAAAGCCTGGACCGACTAATGAATCCACTCATCGACCAATACT
TGTACTATCTCTCAAAGACTATTAACGGTTCTGGACAGAATCAACAAACGCTAAAATTCAGTGTGGCCGG
ACCCAGCAACATGGCTGTCCAGGGAAGAAACTACATACCTGGACCCAGCTACCGACAACAACGTGTCTCA
ACCACTGTGACTCAAAACAACAACAGCGAATTTGCTTGGCCTGGAGCTTCTTCTTGGGCTCTCAATGGAC
GTAATAGCTTGATGAATCCTGGACCTGCTATGGCCAGCCACAAAGAAGGAGAGGACCGTTTCTTTCCTTT
GTCTGGATCTTTAATTTTTGGCAAACAAGGAACTGGAAGAGACAACGTGGATGCGGACAAAGTCATGATA
ACCAACGAAGAAGAAATTAAAACTACTAACCCGGTAGCAACGGAGTCCTATGGACAAGTGGCCACAAACC
ACCAGAACATCTCCAGAGGAGACCAAGGTTACCAAGCACAGGCGCAGACCGGCTGGGTTCAAAACCAAGG
AATACTTCCGGGTATGGTTTGGCAGGACAGAGATGTGTACCTGCAAGGACCCATTTGGGCCAAAATTCCT
CACACGGACGGCAACTTTCACCCTTCTCCGCTGATGGGAGGGTTTGGAATGAAGCACCCGCCTCCTCAGA
TCCTCATCAAAAACACACCTGTACCTGCGGATCCTCCAACGGCCTTCAACAAGGACAAGCTGAACTCTTT
CATCACCCAGTATTCTACTGGCCAAGTCAGCGTGGAGATCGAGTGGGAGCTGCAGAAGGAAAACAGCAAG
CGCTGGAACCCGGAGATCCAGTACACTTCCAACTATTACAAGTCTAATAATGTTGAATTTGCTGTTAATA
CTGAAGGTGTATATAGTGAACCCCGCCCCATTGGCACCAGATACCTGACTCGTAATCTGTAA
